Addgene plasmid #55603: pME18S-12053
Purpose: Aedes aegypti NPY-like receptor AAEL012053 (NPYLR3) full-length clone in mammalian expression vector
Depositing lab: Leslie Vosshall. Depositing organization: Rockefeller University. Publication: Functional and genetic characterization of neuropeptide Y-like receptors in Aedes aegypti. Liesch J, Bellani LL, Vosshall LB. PLoS Negl Trop Dis. 2013 Oct 10;7(10):e2486. doi: 10.1371/journal.pntd.0002486. eCollection 2013. PubMed 24130914.
Backbone
  Vector backbone: pME18S
  Backbone size w/o insert (bp): 2986
  Total vector size (bp): 5527
  Vector type: Mammalian Expression
Growth in bacteria
  Bacterial resistance: Ampicillin, 100 μg/mL
  Growth temperature: 37°C
  Growth strain: Top10
  Copy number: Unknown
Gene/Insert
  Gene/Insert name: NPYLR3 (alt names: AAEL012053; Neuropeptide Y-Like Receptor 3)
  Species: Aedes aegypti
  Insert size (bp): 2560
  GenBank ID: KC439533.2
  Cloning method: Restriction Enzyme; 5′ cloning site XhoI (not destroyed); 3′ cloning site NotI (not destroyed)
  Sequencing primers: 5′ pcDL-F (5'-GTTGCCTTTACTTCTAGGCCT-3'); 3′ SV40pA-R (5'-GAAATTTGTGATGCTATTGC-3')
Terms and licenses: Academic/Nonprofit Terms; Industry Terms: Not Available to Industry
How to cite: pME18S-12053 was a gift from Leslie Vosshall (Addgene plasmid # 55603 ; http://n2t.net/addgene:55603 ; RRID:Addgene_55603)
