[The description below was written by a language model from this plasmid's Addgene catalogue record and pLannotate feature annotations shown in this document.]
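Description:
pME18S-12053 is a mammalian expression plasmid of 5,527 bp carrying a full-length clone of the Aedes aegypti neuropeptide Y-like receptor 3 (NPYLR3, gene AAEL012053) in the pME18S backbone. It is propagated in E. coli through a high-copy ColE1/pUC-type origin of replication and selected with ampicillin via a β-lactamase gene driven by its own bla promoter. The feature table shows no mammalian selection marker, so the annotated parts point to transient expression rather than stable line selection.

The roughly 2.56 kb mosquito insert was placed between XhoI and NotI sites, both of which are retained. It sits in the unannotated interval between the upstream regulatory elements and the terminator; the automated annotation does not label the receptor coding sequence itself. Transcription is driven by the SRα promoter, a hybrid of the SV40 early promoter and part of the HTLV-1 long terminal repeat that gives strong constitutive expression in many mammalian cell types. A modified SV40 intron with splice donor and acceptor sites lies just downstream of the promoter, an arrangement that generally improves processing and accumulation of the mRNA. An SV40 polyadenylation signal follows the insert to terminate and stabilise the transcript. No epitope tags, reporters or fusion partners are recorded.

The construct is intended for heterologous expression of this mosquito receptor in mammalian cells. It belongs to a study on the functional and genetic characterization of NPY-like receptors in Aedes aegypti, which is consistent with use in cell-based receptor assays, although the record does not specify the assay format.
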