Features (pLannotate 1.2.2; 6 found; start..end, strand, type, name):
     18..632     +  promoter       SRα promoter: hybrid promoter consisting of the SV40 early promoter plus part of the long terminal repeat of human T-lymphotrophic virus 1
    662..755     +  intron         SV40 intron: modified SV40 intron with splice donor and acceptor sites
   3432..3566    +  polyA_signal   SV40 poly(A) signal: SV40 polyadenylation signal
   3776..4364    -  rep_origin     ori: high-copy-number ColE1/pMB1/pBR322/pUC origin of replication
   4535..5395    -  CDS            AmpR: β-lactamase; bla; confers resistance to ampicillin, carbenicillin, and related antibiotics
   5396..5500    -  promoter       AmpR promoter: bla
>Addgene plasmid #55603 | pME18S-12053 | depositor full sequence | sequence record 86093 | pME18S-12053 sequence 5527 bps
AAGCTTGGCTGTGGAATGTGTGTCAGTTAGGGTGTGGAAAGTCCCCAGGCTCCCCAGCAGGCAGAAGTAT
GCAAAGCATGCATCTCAATTAGTCAGCAACCAGGTGTGGAAAGTCCCCAGGCTCCCCAGCAGGCAGAAGT
ATGCAAAGCATGCATCTCAATTAGTCAGCAACCATAGTCCCGCCCCTAACTCCGCCCATCCCGCCCCTAA
CTCCGCCCAGTTCCGCCCATTCTCCGCCCCATGGCTGACTAATTTTTTTTATTTATGCAGAGGCCGAGGC
CGCCTCGGCCTCTGAGCTATTCCAGAAGTAGTGAGGAGGCTTTTTTGGAGGCCTAGGCTTTTGCAAAAAG
CTCCTCCGATCGAGGGGCTCGCATCTCTCCTTCACGCGCCCGCCGCCCTACCTGAGGCCGCCATCCACGC
CGGTTGAGTCGCGTTCTGCCGCCTCCCGCCTGTGGTGCCTCCTGAACTGCGTCCGCCGTCTAGGTAAGTT
TAAAGCTCAGGTCGAGACCGGGCCTTTGTCCGGCGCTCCCTTGGAGCCTACCTAGACTCAGCCGGCTCTC
CACGCTTTGCCTGACCCTGCTTGCTCAACTCTACGTCTTTGTTTCGTTTTCTGTTCTGCGCCGTTACAGA
TCCAAGCTCTGAAAAACCAGAAAGTTAACTGGTAAGTTTAGTCTTTTTGTCTTTTATTTCAGGTCCCGGA
TCCGGTGGTGCAAATCAAAGAACTGCTCCTCAGTGGATGTTGCCTTTACTTCTAGGCCTGTACGGAAGTG
TTACTTCTGCTCTAAAAGCTGCGGAATTCCTCGAGATGAAGTCCAAGGAGACCGCGTCGGATGCGATTCC
GATGATCGCTCAGATGATTCTCGGGAGTTTCGAGGCGCACAATGGCTCTGCAAATGTGGACTACAGTAGT
CCGGTGCTGAAACCGGTGGTGGCACGAATCTATCCCGTGTTCATACTGCTGTACTTCATTCCGGCCGCTT
TGGGCATAGCCAGTAATGTGCTGGTGGTGATGTACATCAGTCGGTACAAACTGTACCGGGAGGCGACGCA
GGCCTTTATGGTCAATCTGGCCGTGTGTCATATTGTGCAGTGCGCGTTCGTGCTTCCGATCACGCTGATG
GTGATGCTGATCCAGAACTGGATCTTCGGGCAGTTCCTGTGCTTCTTTCTGCCGCTGCTGCAGGACATCC
CGCTGCACGTCGCCGTGATTTCCCATCTGTTGATTGCGTGGGACCGGAAGCGCTGGCTGACGGATCCACT
CAAGGCCCGGCTGCCGGCGTTCGTGTGCAGCTGTGCCTCCTGGCTGGCCGGGATGGTGATTGCGCTTCCG
TATCCGATCTACACCACCTATCTGGATCTGGGGAAATACATGCCGGAGTTCGAAGGTGTGGGGCTTTGTG
CCCTAAATCTGATCGACGATATGCAGGAGTACATGCGGGGATTATTCCTCATTATGTACTGTGGCCCCAT
GACGCTGCTCGGGTATCTCTACATAAGGACGTCTCGGGAACTGCGGCCACCCGATGGGCCCCTCTCGATT
ATGATGTTCGAAGCGAGGGCTGAGGCCAGGAGCAAGCAACTACGGGCCAGTCGACACGGAACGAGAAGTG
GTTCAACTGGCGGCAGCGCTGGAGCATCCGGAGCGGATTTGAGTGCCGGGTCACGGACTTACGATTTGTA
CGATGCCGAGGTGGACGTGAGCCGGGAAAAGCGAACGCAGCGACACCTGGGAGCGATGGCCTCGACGCAG
ATTTTGTGCGTCTGTCCGCTGATGATTTTGAGGTTGGCCCGCATGGCACTGGAGGAAACGTACGAAAGTG
AGGCCCATTTTGACATAACCTATCTGATGTTCGTGTGGATGGCATTCCTGCCGACGGTCATTGTGCCCTG
GATCTACGCCAACTGGGTGCTGTCGAGGCCTGCTAAGGAGCGCCTTCGGGGCTACCTCCGGTTATCCTCC
CGCCGCAACACCGGAACCAAGTCCGAACAATCCCTGGACGACAACAGTTCCCCACCCGGCGTGAAAACCC
CCCTCTCCACGCAGATGTCCACGGTAAGCCATCCAACGGAGTCGGCTCCACCCACCCTGGAAGCCCCCCC
ATCTGTCCACGCTCCCTCGCATCCACGCAACAAGTCCCTACCCTCGATTGACCGTTGCAAGTCACCCGCC
GGGGTAAGCACCAAGACCCAGCAATCCACACTGGAGAGCACCATCGCTGAGAGTGCCCTCTCCGCTACCG
GAGTTGCCAAAAGCACATCTACCACACGACCCCGCAGGCAACTTCCGCCGCCGCTGCGGATCGAGCACAG
CAACTTCGACAAAACTCCTTCCGCGCTGCCCCGCAACTCATCGGGATCTACAGTTCAACGCTCCTCGCTG
AAGTCCACCAGCTCCGGAAGTGGCGGTCGAACTTCAGAGCGAACCCTTCCTCCGAATCCCAAACCCAAAA
CCGTCGAAAAACCCCCGGAGGAAGAAGACGACTACTGTTCATCGATAGCGGGCCACTTCTCCAACATAAC
CTCCAGCACGGACTGCAACATCAACGAGCGGGAAGTCGTCGCCCTGGAGCTGTACGAACCGCTTCACGCC
GTCCCACGACAAAACGTCCTCTACAAATCGGCGTCTCCGTACTACCAAGGCGGCAACGAATCCAACGACT
CCGATTCGGATATCTACCAAAGGCGATCTGGTCGCTACGGCTCTCTGTCCAAGCCGGACTCCGGCATCCT
CAAGGGAACTCCATCGATCATCTCCGTCACCGAGAGCGAGTACTCCTCCCGGAAAGGTTCCCTCAGTACT
CTCTCGCGGGACATGGAGATAATCGACCGACTCGAACGCGAACGCAGCATGGACATCCAGGAGATGATCC
AGCGGGAGAACTACGAGTACTACCTATCGCGGCAGAACTCCAAGTTCAAGTTCTCCACCAACTTCGACGA
TTACTTCGAAGAGGAGCCGCCGACGGTCCCTGCGCCTACCGGAGTTGGACCAATCTCGCAGAAACCGCGT
CCCGTTTCGCCGCACATGGTCCGTAACGCGGCGAATCGTCGGAGCAACTCTAGTTACGCCTCGGCCAAGC
GGGACAGCGGCTACGAGACTTCGTTGCCACCGTCGCAACCGGTTGTCGGGAAGAACGGTGCGCCGCCCCT
TCTCTACAGTGGACCACGGAGGTCGCTGGAGCTGGAGAGGCACCAACACCATCAGCAGCAGCAGCGGTTC
AATAGGACGCACAGTGCGCACTCGGCGCGAGGATCGACCAAGTCTAGGGATCGGGTTAGCTTTCGGGATA
ATTTGTAAGAGGACCAACCAACAGAACGAGATTGCGGTGCCAAAGATTACGGGCGAGGCGGCCGCTAGAC
TAGTCTAGAGAAAAAACCTCCCACACCTCCCCCTGAACCTGAAACATAAAATGAATGCAATTGTTGTTGT
TAACTTGTTTATTGCAGCTTATAATGGTTACAAATAAAGCAATAGCATCACAAATTTCACAAATAAAGCA
TTTTTTTCACTGCATTCTAGTTGTGGTTTGTCCAAACTCATCAATGTATCTTATCATGTCTGGATCCCCG
GGTACCGAGCTCGAATTAATTCCTCTTCCGCTTCCTCGCTCACTGACTCGCTGCGCTCGGTCGTTCGGCT
GCGGCGAGCGGTATCAGCTCACTCAAAGGCGGTAATACGGTTATCCACAGAATCAGGGGATAACGCAGGA
AAGAACATGTGAGCAAAAGGCCAGCAAAAGGCCAGGAACCGTAAAAAGGCCGCGTTGCTGGCGTTTTTCC
ATAGGCTCCGCCCCCCTGACGAGCATCACAAAAATCGACGCTCAAGTCAGAGGTGGCGAAACCCGACAGG
ACTATAAAGATACCAGGCGTTTCCCCCTGGAAGCTCCCTCGTGCGCTCTCCTGTTCCGACCCTGCCGCTT
ACCGGATACCTGTCCGCCTTTCTCCCTTCGGGAAGCGTGGCGCTTTCTCAATGCTCACGCTGTAGGTATC
TCAGTTCGGTGTAGGTCGTTCGCTCCAAGCTGGGCTGTGTGCACGAACCCCCCGTTCAGCCCGACCGCTG
CGCCTTATCCGGTAACTATCGTCTTGAGTCCAACCCGGTAAGACACGACTTATCGCCACTGGCAGCAGCC
ACTGGTAACAGGATTAGCAGAGCGAGGTATGTAGGCGGTGCTACAGAGTTCTTGAAGTGGTGGCCTAACT
ACGGCTACACTAGAAGGACAGTATTTGGTATCTGCGCTCTGCTGAAGCCAGTTACCTTCGGAAAAAGAGT
TGGTAGCTCTTGATCCGGCAAACAAACCACCGCTGGTAGCGGTGGTTTTTTTGTTTGCAAGCAGCAGATT
ACGCGCAGAAAAAAAGGATCTCAAGAAGATCCTTTGATCTTTTCTACGGGGTCTGACGCTCAGTGGAACG
AAAACTCACGTTAAGGGATTTTGGTCATGAGATTATCAAAAAGGATCTTCACCTAGATCCTTTTAAATTA
AAAATGAAGTTTTAAATCAATCTAAAGTATATATGAGTAAACTTGGTCTGACAGTTACCAATGCTTAATC
AGTGAGGCACCTATCTCAGCGATCTGTCTATTTCGTTCATCCATAGTTGCCTGACTCCCCGTCGTGTAGA
TAACTACGATACGGGAGGGCTTACCATCTGGCCCCAGTGCTGCAATGATACCGCGAGACCCACGCTCACC
GGCTCCAGATTTATCAGCAATAAACCAGCCAGCCGGAAGGGCCGAGCGCAGAAGTGGTCCTGCAACTTTA
TCCGCCTCCATCCAGTCTATTAATTGTTGCCGGGAAGCTAGAGTAAGTAGTTCGCCAGTTAATAGTTTGC
GCAACGTTGTTGCCATTGCTACAGGCATCGTGGTGTCACGCTCGTCGTTTGGTATGGCTTCATTCAGCTC
CGGTTCCCAACGATCAAGGCGAGTTACATGATCCCCCATGTTGTGCAAAAAAGCGGTTAGCTCCTTCGGT
CCTCCGATCGTTGTCAGAAGTAAGTTGGCCGCAGTGTTATCACTCATGGTTATGGCAGCACTGCATAATT
CTCTTACTGTCATGCCATCCGTAAGATGCTTTTCTGTGACTGGTGAGTACTCAACCAAGTCATTCTGAGA
ATAGTGTATGCGGCGACCGAGTTGCTCTTGCCCGGCGTCAATACGGGATAATACCGCGCCACATAGCAGA
ACTTTAAAAGTGCTCATCATTGGAAAACGTTCTTCGGGGCGAAAACTCTCAAGGATCTTACCGCTGTTGA
GATCCAGTTCGATGTAACCCACTCGTGCACCCAACTGATCTTCAGCATCTTTTACTTTCACCAGCGTTTC
TGGGTGAGCAAAAACAGGAAGGCAAAATGCCGCAAAAAAGGGAATAAGGGCGACACGGAAATGTTGAATA
CTCATACTCTTCCTTTTTCAATATTATTGAAGCATTTATCAGGGTTATTGTCTCATGAGCGGATACATAT
TTGAATGTATTTAGAAAAATAAACAAATAGGGGTTCCGCGCACATTTCCCCGAAAAGTGCCACCTGC
