>Addgene plasmid #55603 | pME18S-12053 | addgene partial sequence | sequence record 88943 | pcDL-F 5'-GTTGCCTTTACTTCTAGGCCT-3'
GCTCTAAAAGCTGCGGAATTCCGGAATTTCCTCGAGATGAAGTCCAAGGAGACCGCGTCGGATGCGATTC
CGATGATCGCTCAGATGATTCTCGGGAGTTTCGAGGCGCACAATGGCTCTGCAAATGTGGACTACAGTAG
TCCGGTGCTGAAACCGGTGGTGGCACGAATCTATCCCGTGTTCATACTGCTGTACTTCATTCCGGCCGCT
TTGGGCATAGCCAGTAATGTGCTGGTGGTGATGTACATCAGTCGGTACAAACTGTACCGGGAGGCGACGC
AGGCCTTTATGGTCAATCTGGCCGTGTGTCATATTGTGCAGTGCGCGTTCGTGCTTCCGATCACGCTGAT
GGTGATGCTGATCCAGAACTGGATCTTCGGGCAGTTCCTGTGCTTCTTTCTGCCGCTGCTGCAGGACATC
CCGCTGCACGTCGCCGTGATTTCCCATCTGTTGATTGCGTGGGACCGGAAGCGCTGGCTGACGGATCCAC
TCAAGGCCCGGCTGCCGGCGTTCGTGTGCAGCTGTGCCTCCTGGCTGGCCGGGATGGTGATTGCGCTTCC
GTATCCGATCTACACCACCTATCTGGATCTGGGGAAATACATGCCGGAGTTCGAAGGTGTGGGGCTTTGT
GCCCTAAATCTGATCGACGATATGCAGGAGTACATGCGGGGATTATTCCTCATTATGTACTGTGGCCCCA
TGACGCTGCTCGGGTATCTCTACATAAGGACGTCTCGGGAACTGCGGCCACCCGATGGGCCCCTCTCGAT
TATGATGTTCGAAGCGAGGGCTGAGGCCAGGAGCAAGCAACTACGGGCCAGTCGACACGGAACGAGAAGT
GGTTCAACTGGCGGCAGCGCTGGAGCATCCGGAGCGGATTTGAGTGCCGGGTCACGGACTTACGATTTGT
ACGATGCCGAGGTGGACGTGAGCCGGGAAAAGCGAA
