>Addgene plasmid #55603 | pME18S-12053 | addgene partial sequence | sequence record 88944 | SV40pA-R 5'-GAAATTTGTGATGCTATTGC-3'
TTATAAGCTGCAATAAACAAGTTAACAACAACAATTGCATTCATTTTATGTTTCAGGTTCAGGGGGAGGT
GTGGGAGGTTTTTTCTCTAGACTAGTCTAGCGGCCGCCTCGCCCGTAATCTTTGGCACCGCAATCTCGTT
CTGTTGGTTGGTCCTCTTACAAATTATCCCGAAAGCTAACCCGATCCCTAGACTTGGTCGATCCTCGCGC
CGAGTGCGCACTGTGCGTCCTATTGAACCGCTGCTGCTGCTGATGGTGTTGGTGCCTCTCCAGCTCCAGC
GACCTCCGTGGTCCACTGTAGAGAAGGGGCGGCGCACCGTTCTTCCCGACAACCGGTTGCGACGGTGGCA
ACGAAGTCTCGTAGCCGCTGTCCCGCTTGGCCGAGGCGTAACTAGAGTTGCTCCGACGATTCGCCGCGTT
ACGGACCATGTGCGGCGAAACGGGACGCGGTTTCTGCGAGATTGGTCCAACTCCGGTAGGCGCAGGGACC
GTCGGCGGCTCCTCTTCGAAGTAATCGTCGAAGTTGGTGGAGAACTTGAACTTGGAGTTCTGCCGCGATA
GGTAGTACTCGTAGTTCTCCCGCTGGATCATCTCCTGGATGTCCATGCTGCGTTCGCGTTCGAGTCGGTC
GATTATCTCCATGTCCCGCGAGAGAGTACTGAGGGAACCTTTCCGGGAGGAGTACTCGCTCTCGGTGACG
GAGATGATCGATGGAGTTCCCTTGAGGATGCCGGAGTCCGGCTTGGACAGAGAGCCGTAGCGACCAGATC
GCCTTTGGTAGATATCCGAATCGGAGTCGTTGGATTCGTTGCCGCCTTGGTAGTACGGAGACGCCGATTT
GTAGAGGACGTTTTGTCGTGGGACGGCGTGAAGCGGTTCGTACAGCTCCAGGGCGACGACTTCCCGCTCG
TTGATGTTGCAGTCCGTGCTGGAGGTTATGTTGGAGAAGTGGCCCGCTATCGATGAACAGTAGTCGTCTT
CTTCCTCCGGGGGTTTTTCGACGGTTTTGGGTTTGGGATTCGGAGGAAGGGTTCGCTCTGAAGTTCGACC
GCC
